Addgene plasmid #112395: pERF.1.0-gDNA
Purpose: CRISPR plasmid for expression of Cas9 and gRNA targeting human transcription factor ERF
Depositing lab: Kevin White.
Backbone
  Vector backbone: pX330
  Backbone manufacturer: Zhang lab (Addgene plasmid ID: 42230)
  Vector type: Mammalian Expression, CRISPR
Growth in bacteria
  Bacterial resistance: Ampicillin, 100 μg/mL
  Growth temperature: 37°C
  Growth strain: DH5alpha
  Copy number: High Copy
Gene/Insert
  Gene/Insert name: ERF
  gRNA/shRNA sequence: TGGAGCACCGAGACTCCTGA GGG
  Species: H. sapiens (human)
  Entrez Gene: ERF (a.k.a. CHYTS, CRS4, PE-2, PE2)
  Cloning method: Restriction Enzyme; 5′ cloning site BbsI (destroyed during cloning); 3′ cloning site BbsI (destroyed during cloning)
  Sequencing primers: 5′ hU6-F (5'-GAGGGCCTATTTCCCATGATT-3')
Terms and licenses: Academic/Nonprofit Terms; Industry Terms: Not Available to Industry
Depositor comments: gRNA sequence listed includes 20 nucleotide target sequence, followed by the uncloned PAM sequence. The PAM sequence is not present in the plasmid. Use with plasmid pERF-donor.
How to cite: pERF.1.0-gDNA was a gift from Kevin White (Addgene plasmid # 112395 ; http://n2t.net/addgene:112395 ; RRID:Addgene_112395)
