[The description below was written by a language model from this plasmid's Addgene catalogue record and pLannotate feature annotations shown in this document.]
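Description:
pERF.1.0-gDNA is a mammalian CRISPR expression plasmid built on the pX330 backbone. From a single vector it delivers both Streptococcus pyogenes Cas9 and a guide RNA directed against the human transcription factor gene ERF. It is propagated in E. coli as a high-copy plasmid through a ColE1/pUC-type origin and selected with ampicillin via the β-lactamase gene. A phage f1/M13 origin, short pBR322 bom and rop remnants, and a single AAV2 inverted terminal repeat are also annotated. These are carried over from the parental vector, and one ITR alone does not make a packageable AAV genome.

The payload consists of two transcription units. A human U6 RNA polymerase III promoter drives the guide: a 20-nucleotide ERF-targeting spacer was inserted between two BbsI sites, both destroyed in cloning, directly upstream of the SpCas9 gRNA scaffold. The PAM belongs to the genomic target and is not present in the plasmid. The second unit uses a hybrid promoter made of the CMV enhancer, the chicken β-actin promoter and a hybrid CBA/MVM intron. It expresses Cas9, which the annotation tool splits into adjoining N- and C-terminal parts that together form one continuous coding region. Cas9 is followed by a C-terminal nucleoplasmin nuclear localization signal and terminated by the bGH polyadenylation signal.

The depositor's sequence (8,508 nt) and the repository's sequencing result (8,469 nt) show the same architecture. The shorter one differs mainly by an apparent gap within the chicken β-actin promoter, which is annotated there as two fragments. The depositor notes that the plasmid is meant to be used with a companion plasmid, pERF-donor, which suggests cutting at the ERF locus to promote donor-templated editing. The record does not describe what that donor introduces.
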