Features (pLannotate 1.2.2; 18 found; start..end, strand, type, name):
     79..122     +  misc_RNA       gRNA scaffold (fragment): guide RNA scaffold for the Streptococcus pyogenes CRISPR/Cas9 system
    169..454     +  enhancer       CMV enhancer: human cytomegalovirus immediate early enhancer; contains an 18-bp deletion relative to the standard CMV enhancer
    456..733     +  promoter       chicken β-actin promoter: No description available
    734..962     +  intron         hybrid intron: hybrid between chicken β-actin (CBA) and minute virus of mice (MMV) introns (Gray et al., 2011)
   1100..2701    +  CDS            Cas9(N): N-terminal portion of Streptococcus pyogenes Cas9 (Zetsche et al., 2015)
   2702..5200    +  CDS            Cas9(C): C-terminal portion of Streptococcus pyogenes Cas9 (Zetsche et al., 2015)
   5201..5248    +  CDS            nucleoplasmin NLS: bipartite nuclear localization signal from nucleoplasmin
   5282..5393    +  polyA_signal   bGH poly(A) signal: bovine growth hormone polyadenylation signal
   5498..5638    +  repeat_region  AAV2 ITR: inverted terminal repeat of adeno-associated virus serotype 2 inverted
   5643..5694    -  misc_feature   bom (fragment): basis of mobility region from pBR322
   5713..6093    +  rep_origin     M13 ori (sequence partly withheld): M13 bacteriophage origin of replication; arrow indicates direction of (+) strand synthesis
   6169..6218    -  misc_feature   bom (fragment): basis of mobility region from pBR322
   6320..6355    -  CDS            rop (fragment): Rop protein, which maintains plasmids at low copy number; rop
   6450..6554    +  promoter       AmpR promoter: bla
   6555..7415    +  CDS            AmpR: β-lactamase; bla; confers resistance to ampicillin, carbenicillin, and related antibiotics
   7586..8174    +  rep_origin     ori: high-copy-number ColE1/pMB1/pBR322/pUC origin of replication
   8236..8476    +  promoter       U6 promoter: RNA polymerase III promoter for human U6 snRNA
   8505..72      +  misc_RNA       gRNA scaffold (across the origin): guide RNA scaffold for the Streptococcus pyogenes CRISPR/Cas9 system
>Addgene plasmid #112395 | pERF.1.0-gDNA | depositor full sequence | sequence record 211786 | Full Sequence
TAGAGCTAGAAATAGCAAGTTAAAATAAGGCTAGTCCGTTATCAACTTGAAAAAGTGGCACCGAGTCGGT
GCTTTTTTGTTTTAGAGCTAGAAATAGCAAGTTAAAATAAGGCTAGTCCGTTTTTAGCGCGTGCGCCAAT
TCTGCAGACAAATGGCTCTAGAGGTACCCGTTACATAACTTACGGTAAATGGCCCGCCTGGCTGACCGCC
CAACGACCCCCGCCCATTGACGTCAATAGTAACGCCAATAGGGACTTTCCATTGACGTCAATGGGTGGAG
TATTTACGGTAAACTGCCCACTTGGCAGTACATCAAGTGTATCATATGCCAAGTACGCCCCCTATTGACG
TCAATGACGGTAAATGGCCCGCCTGGCATTGTGCCCAGTACATGACCTTATGGGACTTTCCTACTTGGCA
GTACATCTACGTATTAGTCATCGCTATTACCATGGTCGAGGTGAGCCCCACGTTCTGCTTCACTCTCCCC
ATCTCCCCCCCCTCCCCACCCCCAATTTTGTATTTATTTATTTTTTAATTATTTTGTGCAGCGATGGGGG
CGGGGGGGGGGGGGGGGCGCGCGCCAGGCGGGGCGGGGCGGGGCGAGGGGCGGGGCGGGGCGAGGCGGAG
AGGTGCGGCGGCAGCCAATCAGAGCGGCGCGCTCCGAAAGTTTCCTTTTATGGCGAGGCGGCGGCGGCGG
CGGCCCTATAAAAAGCGAAGCGCGCGGCGGGCGGGAGTCGCTGCGACGCTGCCTTCGCCCCGTGCCCCGC
TCCGCCGCCGCCTCGCGCCGCCCGCCCCGGCTCTGACTGACCGCGTTACTCCCACAGGTGAGCGGGCGGG
ACGGCCCTTCTCCTCCGGGCTGTAATTAGCTGAGCAAGAGGTAAGGGTTTAAGGGATGGTTGGTTGGTGG
GGTATTAATGTTTAATTACCTGGAGCACCTGCCTGAAATCACTTTTTTTCAGGTTGGACCGGTGCCACCA
TGGACTATAAGGACCACGACGGAGACTACAAGGATCATGATATTGATTACAAAGACGATGACGATAAGAT
GGCCCCAAAGAAGAAGCGGAAGGTCGGTATCCACGGAGTCCCAGCAGCCGACAAGAAGTACAGCATCGGC
CTGGACATCGGCACCAACTCTGTGGGCTGGGCCGTGATCACCGACGAGTACAAGGTGCCCAGCAAGAAAT
TCAAGGTGCTGGGCAACACCGACCGGCACAGCATCAAGAAGAACCTGATCGGAGCCCTGCTGTTCGACAG
CGGCGAAACAGCCGAGGCCACCCGGCTGAAGAGAACCGCCAGAAGAAGATACACCAGACGGAAGAACCGG
ATCTGCTATCTGCAAGAGATCTTCAGCAACGAGATGGCCAAGGTGGACGACAGCTTCTTCCACAGACTGG
AAGAGTCCTTCCTGGTGGAAGAGGATAAGAAGCACGAGCGGCACCCCATCTTCGGCAACATCGTGGACGA
GGTGGCCTACCACGAGAAGTACCCCACCATCTACCACCTGAGAAAGAAACTGGTGGACAGCACCGACAAG
GCCGACCTGCGGCTGATCTATCTGGCCCTGGCCCACATGATCAAGTTCCGGGGCCACTTCCTGATCGAGG
GCGACCTGAACCCCGACAACAGCGACGTGGACAAGCTGTTCATCCAGCTGGTGCAGACCTACAACCAGCT
GTTCGAGGAAAACCCCATCAACGCCAGCGGCGTGGACGCCAAGGCCATCCTGTCTGCCAGACTGAGCAAG
AGCAGACGGCTGGAAAATCTGATCGCCCAGCTGCCCGGCGAGAAGAAGAATGGCCTGTTCGGAAACCTGA
TTGCCCTGAGCCTGGGCCTGACCCCCAACTTCAAGAGCAACTTCGACCTGGCCGAGGATGCCAAACTGCA
GCTGAGCAAGGACACCTACGACGACGACCTGGACAACCTGCTGGCCCAGATCGGCGACCAGTACGCCGAC
CTGTTTCTGGCCGCCAAGAACCTGTCCGACGCCATCCTGCTGAGCGACATCCTGAGAGTGAACACCGAGA
TCACCAAGGCCCCCCTGAGCGCCTCTATGATCAAGAGATACGACGAGCACCACCAGGACCTGACCCTGCT
GAAAGCTCTCGTGCGGCAGCAGCTGCCTGAGAAGTACAAAGAGATTTTCTTCGACCAGAGCAAGAACGGC
TACGCCGGCTACATTGACGGCGGAGCCAGCCAGGAAGAGTTCTACAAGTTCATCAAGCCCATCCTGGAAA
AGATGGACGGCACCGAGGAACTGCTCGTGAAGCTGAACAGAGAGGACCTGCTGCGGAAGCAGCGGACCTT
CGACAACGGCAGCATCCCCCACCAGATCCACCTGGGAGAGCTGCACGCCATTCTGCGGCGGCAGGAAGAT
TTTTACCCATTCCTGAAGGACAACCGGGAAAAGATCGAGAAGATCCTGACCTTCCGCATCCCCTACTACG
TGGGCCCTCTGGCCAGGGGAAACAGCAGATTCGCCTGGATGACCAGAAAGAGCGAGGAAACCATCACCCC
CTGGAACTTCGAGGAAGTGGTGGACAAGGGCGCTTCCGCCCAGAGCTTCATCGAGCGGATGACCAACTTC
GATAAGAACCTGCCCAACGAGAAGGTGCTGCCCAAGCACAGCCTGCTGTACGAGTACTTCACCGTGTATA
ACGAGCTGACCAAAGTGAAATACGTGACCGAGGGAATGAGAAAGCCCGCCTTCCTGAGCGGCGAGCAGAA
AAAGGCCATCGTGGACCTGCTGTTCAAGACCAACCGGAAAGTGACCGTGAAGCAGCTGAAAGAGGACTAC
TTCAAGAAAATCGAGTGCTTCGACTCCGTGGAAATCTCCGGCGTGGAAGATCGGTTCAACGCCTCCCTGG
GCACATACCACGATCTGCTGAAAATTATCAAGGACAAGGACTTCCTGGACAATGAGGAAAACGAGGACAT
TCTGGAAGATATCGTGCTGACCCTGACACTGTTTGAGGACAGAGAGATGATCGAGGAACGGCTGAAAACC
TATGCCCACCTGTTCGACGACAAAGTGATGAAGCAGCTGAAGCGGCGGAGATACACCGGCTGGGGCAGGC
TGAGCCGGAAGCTGATCAACGGCATCCGGGACAAGCAGTCCGGCAAGACAATCCTGGATTTCCTGAAGTC
CGACGGCTTCGCCAACAGAAACTTCATGCAGCTGATCCACGACGACAGCCTGACCTTTAAAGAGGACATC
CAGAAAGCCCAGGTGTCCGGCCAGGGCGATAGCCTGCACGAGCACATTGCCAATCTGGCCGGCAGCCCCG
CCATTAAGAAGGGCATCCTGCAGACAGTGAAGGTGGTGGACGAGCTCGTGAAAGTGATGGGCCGGCACAA
GCCCGAGAACATCGTGATCGAAATGGCCAGAGAGAACCAGACCACCCAGAAGGGACAGAAGAACAGCCGC
GAGAGAATGAAGCGGATCGAAGAGGGCATCAAAGAGCTGGGCAGCCAGATCCTGAAAGAACACCCCGTGG
AAAACACCCAGCTGCAGAACGAGAAGCTGTACCTGTACTACCTGCAGAATGGGCGGGATATGTACGTGGA
CCAGGAACTGGACATCAACCGGCTGTCCGACTACGATGTGGACCATATCGTGCCTCAGAGCTTTCTGAAG
GACGACTCCATCGACAACAAGGTGCTGACCAGAAGCGACAAGAACCGGGGCAAGAGCGACAACGTGCCCT
CCGAAGAGGTCGTGAAGAAGATGAAGAACTACTGGCGGCAGCTGCTGAACGCCAAGCTGATTACCCAGAG
AAAGTTCGACAATCTGACCAAGGCCGAGAGAGGCGGCCTGAGCGAACTGGATAAGGCCGGCTTCATCAAG
AGACAGCTGGTGGAAACCCGGCAGATCACAAAGCACGTGGCACAGATCCTGGACTCCCGGATGAACACTA
AGTACGACGAGAATGACAAGCTGATCCGGGAAGTGAAAGTGATCACCCTGAAGTCCAAGCTGGTGTCCGA
TTTCCGGAAGGATTTCCAGTTTTACAAAGTGCGCGAGATCAACAACTACCACCACGCCCACGACGCCTAC
CTGAACGCCGTCGTGGGAACCGCCCTGATCAAAAAGTACCCTAAGCTGGAAAGCGAGTTCGTGTACGGCG
ACTACAAGGTGTACGACGTGCGGAAGATGATCGCCAAGAGCGAGCAGGAAATCGGCAAGGCTACCGCCAA
GTACTTCTTCTACAGCAACATCATGAACTTTTTCAAGACCGAGATTACCCTGGCCAACGGCGAGATCCGG
AAGCGGCCTCTGATCGAGACAAACGGCGAAACCGGGGAGATCGTGTGGGATAAGGGCCGGGATTTTGCCA
CCGTGCGGAAAGTGCTGAGCATGCCCCAAGTGAATATCGTGAAAAAGACCGAGGTGCAGACAGGCGGCTT
CAGCAAAGAGTCTATCCTGCCCAAGAGGAACAGCGATAAGCTGATCGCCAGAAAGAAGGACTGGGACCCT
AAGAAGTACGGCGGCTTCGACAGCCCCACCGTGGCCTATTCTGTGCTGGTGGTGGCCAAAGTGGAAAAGG
GCAAGTCCAAGAAACTGAAGAGTGTGAAAGAGCTGCTGGGGATCACCATCATGGAAAGAAGCAGCTTCGA
GAAGAATCCCATCGACTTTCTGGAAGCCAAGGGCTACAAAGAAGTGAAAAAGGACCTGATCATCAAGCTG
CCTAAGTACTCCCTGTTCGAGCTGGAAAACGGCCGGAAGAGAATGCTGGCCTCTGCCGGCGAACTGCAGA
AGGGAAACGAACTGGCCCTGCCCTCCAAATATGTGAACTTCCTGTACCTGGCCAGCCACTATGAGAAGCT
GAAGGGCTCCCCCGAGGATAATGAGCAGAAACAGCTGTTTGTGGAACAGCACAAGCACTACCTGGACGAG
ATCATCGAGCAGATCAGCGAGTTCTCCAAGAGAGTGATCCTGGCCGACGCTAATCTGGACAAAGTGCTGT
CCGCCTACAACAAGCACCGGGATAAGCCCATCAGAGAGCAGGCCGAGAATATCATCCACCTGTTTACCCT
GACCAATCTGGGAGCCCCTGCCGCCTTCAAGTACTTTGACACCACCATCGACCGGAAGAGGTACACCAGC
ACCAAAGAGGTGCTGGACGCCACCCTGATCCACCAGAGCATCACCGGCCTGTACGAGACACGGATCGACC
TGTCTCAGCTGGGAGGCGACAAAAGGCCGGCGGCCACGAAAAAGGCCGGCCAGGCAAAAAAGAAAAAGTA
AGAATTCCTAGAGCTCGCTGATCAGCCTCGACTGTGCCTTCTAGTTGCCAGCCATCTGTTGTTTGCCCCT
CCCCCGTGCCTTCCTTGACCCTGGAAGGTGCCACTCCCACTGTCCTTTCCTAATAAAATGAGGAAATTGC
ATCGCATTGTCTGAGTAGGTGTCATTCTATTCTGGGGGGTGGGGTGGGGCAGGACAGCAAGGGGGAGGAT
TGGGAAGAGAATAGCAGGCATGCTGGGGAGCGGCCGCAGGAACCCCTAGTGATGGAGTTGGCCACTCCCT
CTCTGCGCGCTCGCTCGCTCACTGAGGCCGGGCGACCAAAGGTCGCCCGACGCCCGGGCTTTGCCCGGGC
GGCCTCAGTGAGCGAGCGAGCGCGCAGCTGCCTGCAGGGGCGCCTGATGCGGTATTTTCTCCTTACGCAT
CTGTGCGGTATTTCACACCGCATA
[142 nt withheld, positions 5695-5836]
C
[141 nt withheld, positions 5838-5978]
CCTTTGACGTTGGAGTCCACGTTCTTT
[37 nt withheld, positions 6006-6042]
ACCCTATCTCGGGCTATTCTTTTGATTTATAAGGGATTTTGCCGATTTCGGCCTATTGGTTAAAAAATGA
GCTGATTTAACAAAAATTTAACGCGAATTTTAACAAAATATTAACGTTTACAATTTTATGGTGCACTCTC
AGTACAATCTGCTCTGATGCCGCATAGTTAAGCCAGCCCCGACACCCGCCAACACCCGCTGACGCGCCCT
GACGGGCTTGTCTGCTCCCGGCATCCGCTTACAGACAAGCTGTGACCGTCTCCGGGAGCTGCATGTGTCA
GAGGTTTTCACCGTCATCACCGAAACGCGCGAGACGAAAGGGCCTCGTGATACGCCTATTTTTATAGGTT
AATGTCATGATAATAATGGTTTCTTAGACGTCAGGTGGCACTTTTCGGGGAAATGTGCGCGGAACCCCTA
TTTGTTTATTTTTCTAAATACATTCAAATATGTATCCGCTCATGAGACAATAACCCTGATAAATGCTTCA
ATAATATTGAAAAAGGAAGAGTATGAGTATTCAACATTTCCGTGTCGCCCTTATTCCCTTTTTTGCGGCA
TTTTGCCTTCCTGTTTTTGCTCACCCAGAAACGCTGGTGAAAGTAAAAGATGCTGAAGATCAGTTGGGTG
CACGAGTGGGTTACATCGAACTGGATCTCAACAGCGGTAAGATCCTTGAGAGTTTTCGCCCCGAAGAACG
TTTTCCAATGATGAGCACTTTTAAAGTTCTGCTATGTGGCGCGGTATTATCCCGTATTGACGCCGGGCAA
GAGCAACTCGGTCGCCGCATACACTATTCTCAGAATGACTTGGTTGAGTACTCACCAGTCACAGAAAAGC
ATCTTACGGATGGCATGACAGTAAGAGAATTATGCAGTGCTGCCATAACCATGAGTGATAACACTGCGGC
CAACTTACTTCTGACAACGATCGGAGGACCGAAGGAGCTAACCGCTTTTTTGCACAACATGGGGGATCAT
GTAACTCGCCTTGATCGTTGGGAACCGGAGCTGAATGAAGCCATACCAAACGACGAGCGTGACACCACGA
TGCCTGTAGCAATGGCAACAACGTTGCGCAAACTATTAACTGGCGAACTACTTACTCTAGCTTCCCGGCA
ACAATTAATAGACTGGATGGAGGCGGATAAAGTTGCAGGACCACTTCTGCGCTCGGCCCTTCCGGCTGGC
TGGTTTATTGCTGATAAATCTGGAGCCGGTGAGCGTGGAAGCCGCGGTATCATTGCAGCACTGGGGCCAG
ATGGTAAGCCCTCCCGTATCGTAGTTATCTACACGACGGGGAGTCAGGCAACTATGGATGAACGAAATAG
ACAGATCGCTGAGATAGGTGCCTCACTGATTAAGCATTGGTAACTGTCAGACCAAGTTTACTCATATATA
CTTTAGATTGATTTAAAACTTCATTTTTAATTTAAAAGGATCTAGGTGAAGATCCTTTTTGATAATCTCA
TGACCAAAATCCCTTAACGTGAGTTTTCGTTCCACTGAGCGTCAGACCCCGTAGAAAAGATCAAAGGATC
TTCTTGAGATCCTTTTTTTCTGCGCGTAATCTGCTGCTTGCAAACAAAAAAACCACCGCTACCAGCGGTG
GTTTGTTTGCCGGATCAAGAGCTACCAACTCTTTTTCCGAAGGTAACTGGCTTCAGCAGAGCGCAGATAC
CAAATACTGTCCTTCTAGTGTAGCCGTAGTTAGGCCACCACTTCAAGAACTCTGTAGCACCGCCTACATA
CCTCGCTCTGCTAATCCTGTTACCAGTGGCTGCTGCCAGTGGCGATAAGTCGTGTCTTACCGGGTTGGAC
TCAAGACGATAGTTACCGGATAAGGCGCAGCGGTCGGGCTGAACGGGGGGTTCGTGCACACAGCCCAGCT
TGGAGCGAACGACCTACACCGAACTGAGATACCTACAGCGTGAGCTATGAGAAAGCGCCACGCTTCCCGA
AGGGAGAAAGGCGGACAGGTATCCGGTAAGCGGCAGGGTCGGAACAGGAGAGCGCACGAGGGAGCTTCCA
GGGGGAAACGCCTGGTATCTTTATAGTCCTGTCGGGTTTCGCCACCTCTGACTTGAGCGTCGATTTTTGT
GATGCTCGTCAGGGGGGCGGAGCCTATGGAAAAACGCCAGCAACGCGGCCTTTTTACGGTTCCTGGCCTT
TTGCTGGCCTTTTGCTCACATGTGAGGGCCTATTTCCCATGATTCCTTCATATTTGCATATACGATACAA
GGCTGTTAGAGAGATAATTGGAATTAATTTGACTGTAAACACAAAGATATTAGTACAAAATACGTGACGT
AGAAAGTAATAATTTCTTGGGTAGTTTGCAGTTTTAAAATTATGTTTTAAAATGGACTATCATATGCTTA
CCGTAACTTGAAAGTATTTCGATTTCTTGGCTTTATATATCTTGTGGAAAGGACGAAACACCTGGAGCAC
CGAGACTCCTGAGTTT
