Features (pLannotate 1.2.2; 19 found; start..end, strand, type, name):
     79..122     +  misc_RNA       gRNA scaffold (fragment): guide RNA scaffold for the Streptococcus pyogenes CRISPR/Cas9 system
    169..454     +  enhancer       CMV enhancer: human cytomegalovirus immediate early enhancer; contains an 18-bp deletion relative to the standard CMV enhancer
    456..576     +  promoter       chicken β-actin promoter (fragment): No description available
    568..694     +  promoter       chicken β-actin promoter (fragment): No description available
    695..922     +  intron         hybrid intron: hybrid between chicken β-actin (CBA) and minute virus of mice (MMV) introns (Gray et al., 2011)
   1060..2661    +  CDS            Cas9(N): N-terminal portion of Streptococcus pyogenes Cas9 (Zetsche et al., 2015)
   2662..5160    +  CDS            Cas9(C): C-terminal portion of Streptococcus pyogenes Cas9 (Zetsche et al., 2015)
   5161..5208    +  CDS            nucleoplasmin NLS: bipartite nuclear localization signal from nucleoplasmin
   5242..5353    +  polyA_signal   bGH poly(A) signal: bovine growth hormone polyadenylation signal
   5458..5598    +  repeat_region  AAV2 ITR: inverted terminal repeat of adeno-associated virus serotype 2 inverted
   5603..5654    -  misc_feature   bom (fragment): basis of mobility region from pBR322
   5673..6128    +  rep_origin     f1 ori (sequence partly withheld): f1 bacteriophage origin of replication; arrow indicates direction of (+) strand synthesis
   6129..6178    -  misc_feature   bom (fragment): basis of mobility region from pBR322
   6280..6315    -  CDS            rop (fragment): Rop protein, which maintains plasmids at low copy number; rop
   6410..6514    +  promoter       AmpR promoter: bla
   6515..7375    +  CDS            AmpR: β-lactamase; bla; confers resistance to ampicillin, carbenicillin, and related antibiotics
   7546..8134    +  rep_origin     ori: high-copy-number ColE1/pMB1/pBR322/pUC origin of replication
   8196..8436    +  promoter       U6 promoter: RNA polymerase III promoter for human U6 snRNA
   8466..72      +  misc_RNA       gRNA scaffold (across the origin): guide RNA scaffold for the Streptococcus pyogenes CRISPR/Cas9 system
>Addgene plasmid #112395 | pERF.1.0-gDNA | addgene full sequence | sequence record 230242 | Addgene NGS Result
TAGAGCTAGAAATAGCAAGTTAAAATAAGGCTAGTCCGTTATCAACTTGAAAAAGTGGCACCGAGTCGGT
GCTTTTTTGTTTTAGAGCTAGAAATAGCAAGTTAAAATAAGGCTAGTCCGTTTTTAGCGCGTGCGCCAAT
TCTGCAGACAAATGGCTCTAGAGGTACCCGTTACATAACTTACGGTAAATGGCCCGCCTGGCTGACCGCC
CAACGACCCCCGCCCATTGACGTCAATAGTAACGCCAATAGGGACTTTCCATTGACGTCAATGGGTGGAG
TATTTACGGTAAACTGCCCACTTGGCAGTACATCAAGTGTATCATATGCCAAGTACGCCCCCTATTGACG
TCAATGACGGTAAATGGCCCGCCTGGCATTGTGCCCAGTACATGACCTTATGGGACTTTCCTACTTGGCA
GTACATCTACGTATTAGTCATCGCTATTACCATGGTCGAGGTGAGCCCCACGTTCTGCTTCACTCTCCCC
ATCTCCCCCCCCTCCCCACCCCCAATTTTGTATTTATTTATTTTTTAATTATTTTGTGCAGCGATGGGGG
CGGGGGGGGGGGGGGGCGGGGCGAGGCGGAGAGGTGCGGCGGCAGCCAATCAGAGCGGCGCGCTCCGAAA
GTTTCCTTTTATGGCGAGGCGGCGGCGGCGGCGGCCCTATAAAAAGCGAAGCGCGCGGCGGGCGGGAGTC
GCTGCGCGCTGCCTTCGCCCCGTGCCCCGCTCCGCCGCCGCCTCGCGCCGCCCGCCCCGGCTCTGACTGA
CCGCGTTACTCCCACAGGTGAGCGGGCGGGACGGCCCTTCTCCTCCGGGCTGTAATTAGCTGAGCAAGAG
GTAAGGGTTTAAGGGATGGTTGGTTGGTGGGGTATTAATGTTTAATTACCTGGAGCACCTGCCTGAAATC
ACTTTTTTTCAGGTTGGACCGGTGCCACCATGGACTATAAGGACCACGACGGAGACTACAAGGATCATGA
TATTGATTACAAAGACGATGACGATAAGATGGCCCCAAAGAAGAAGCGGAAGGTCGGTATCCACGGAGTC
CCAGCAGCCGACAAGAAGTACAGCATCGGCCTGGACATCGGCACCAACTCTGTGGGCTGGGCCGTGATCA
CCGACGAGTACAAGGTGCCCAGCAAGAAATTCAAGGTGCTGGGCAACACCGACCGGCACAGCATCAAGAA
GAACCTGATCGGAGCCCTGCTGTTCGACAGCGGCGAAACAGCCGAGGCCACCCGGCTGAAGAGAACCGCC
AGAAGAAGATACACCAGACGGAAGAACCGGATCTGCTATCTGCAAGAGATCTTCAGCAACGAGATGGCCA
AGGTGGACGACAGCTTCTTCCACAGACTGGAAGAGTCCTTCCTGGTGGAAGAGGATAAGAAGCACGAGCG
GCACCCCATCTTCGGCAACATCGTGGACGAGGTGGCCTACCACGAGAAGTACCCCACCATCTACCACCTG
AGAAAGAAACTGGTGGACAGCACCGACAAGGCCGACCTGCGGCTGATCTATCTGGCCCTGGCCCACATGA
TCAAGTTCCGGGGCCACTTCCTGATCGAGGGCGACCTGAACCCCGACAACAGCGACGTGGACAAGCTGTT
CATCCAGCTGGTGCAGACCTACAACCAGCTGTTCGAGGAAAACCCCATCAACGCCAGCGGCGTGGACGCC
AAGGCCATCCTGTCTGCCAGACTGAGCAAGAGCAGACGGCTGGAAAATCTGATCGCCCAGCTGCCCGGCG
AGAAGAAGAATGGCCTGTTCGGAAACCTGATTGCCCTGAGCCTGGGCCTGACCCCCAACTTCAAGAGCAA
CTTCGACCTGGCCGAGGATGCCAAACTGCAGCTGAGCAAGGACACCTACGACGACGACCTGGACAACCTG
CTGGCCCAGATCGGCGACCAGTACGCCGACCTGTTTCTGGCCGCCAAGAACCTGTCCGACGCCATCCTGC
TGAGCGACATCCTGAGAGTGAACACCGAGATCACCAAGGCCCCCCTGAGCGCCTCTATGATCAAGAGATA
CGACGAGCACCACCAGGACCTGACCCTGCTGAAAGCTCTCGTGCGGCAGCAGCTGCCTGAGAAGTACAAA
GAGATTTTCTTCGACCAGAGCAAGAACGGCTACGCCGGCTACATTGACGGCGGAGCCAGCCAGGAAGAGT
TCTACAAGTTCATCAAGCCCATCCTGGAAAAGATGGACGGCACCGAGGAACTGCTCGTGAAGCTGAACAG
AGAGGACCTGCTGCGGAAGCAGCGGACCTTCGACAACGGCAGCATCCCCCACCAGATCCACCTGGGAGAG
CTGCACGCCATTCTGCGGCGGCAGGAAGATTTTTACCCATTCCTGAAGGACAACCGGGAAAAGATCGAGA
AGATCCTGACCTTCCGCATCCCCTACTACGTGGGCCCTCTGGCCAGGGGAAACAGCAGATTCGCCTGGAT
GACCAGAAAGAGCGAGGAAACCATCACCCCCTGGAACTTCGAGGAAGTGGTGGACAAGGGCGCTTCCGCC
CAGAGCTTCATCGAGCGGATGACCAACTTCGATAAGAACCTGCCCAACGAGAAGGTGCTGCCCAAGCACA
GCCTGCTGTACGAGTACTTCACCGTGTATAACGAGCTGACCAAAGTGAAATACGTGACCGAGGGAATGAG
AAAGCCCGCCTTCCTGAGCGGCGAGCAGAAAAAGGCCATCGTGGACCTGCTGTTCAAGACCAACCGGAAA
GTGACCGTGAAGCAGCTGAAAGAGGACTACTTCAAGAAAATCGAGTGCTTCGACTCCGTGGAAATCTCCG
GCGTGGAAGATCGGTTCAACGCCTCCCTGGGCACATACCACGATCTGCTGAAAATTATCAAGGACAAGGA
CTTCCTGGACAATGAGGAAAACGAGGACATTCTGGAAGATATCGTGCTGACCCTGACACTGTTTGAGGAC
AGAGAGATGATCGAGGAACGGCTGAAAACCTATGCCCACCTGTTCGACGACAAAGTGATGAAGCAGCTGA
AGCGGCGGAGATACACCGGCTGGGGCAGGCTGAGCCGGAAGCTGATCAACGGCATCCGGGACAAGCAGTC
CGGCAAGACAATCCTGGATTTCCTGAAGTCCGACGGCTTCGCCAACAGAAACTTCATGCAGCTGATCCAC
GACGACAGCCTGACCTTTAAAGAGGACATCCAGAAAGCCCAGGTGTCCGGCCAGGGCGATAGCCTGCACG
AGCACATTGCCAATCTGGCCGGCAGCCCCGCCATTAAGAAGGGCATCCTGCAGACAGTGAAGGTGGTGGA
CGAGCTCGTGAAAGTGATGGGCCGGCACAAGCCCGAGAACATCGTGATCGAAATGGCCAGAGAGAACCAG
ACCACCCAGAAGGGACAGAAGAACAGCCGCGAGAGAATGAAGCGGATCGAAGAGGGCATCAAAGAGCTGG
GCAGCCAGATCCTGAAAGAACACCCCGTGGAAAACACCCAGCTGCAGAACGAGAAGCTGTACCTGTACTA
CCTGCAGAATGGGCGGGATATGTACGTGGACCAGGAACTGGACATCAACCGGCTGTCCGACTACGATGTG
GACCATATCGTGCCTCAGAGCTTTCTGAAGGACGACTCCATCGACAACAAGGTGCTGACCAGAAGCGACA
AGAACCGGGGCAAGAGCGACAACGTGCCCTCCGAAGAGGTCGTGAAGAAGATGAAGAACTACTGGCGGCA
GCTGCTGAACGCCAAGCTGATTACCCAGAGAAAGTTCGACAATCTGACCAAGGCCGAGAGAGGCGGCCTG
AGCGAACTGGATAAGGCCGGCTTCATCAAGAGACAGCTGGTGGAAACCCGGCAGATCACAAAGCACGTGG
CACAGATCCTGGACTCCCGGATGAACACTAAGTACGACGAGAATGACAAGCTGATCCGGGAAGTGAAAGT
GATCACCCTGAAGTCCAAGCTGGTGTCCGATTTCCGGAAGGATTTCCAGTTTTACAAAGTGCGCGAGATC
AACAACTACCACCACGCCCACGACGCCTACCTGAACGCCGTCGTGGGAACCGCCCTGATCAAAAAGTACC
CTAAGCTGGAAAGCGAGTTCGTGTACGGCGACTACAAGGTGTACGACGTGCGGAAGATGATCGCCAAGAG
CGAGCAGGAAATCGGCAAGGCTACCGCCAAGTACTTCTTCTACAGCAACATCATGAACTTTTTCAAGACC
GAGATTACCCTGGCCAACGGCGAGATCCGGAAGCGGCCTCTGATCGAGACAAACGGCGAAACCGGGGAGA
TCGTGTGGGATAAGGGCCGGGATTTTGCCACCGTGCGGAAAGTGCTGAGCATGCCCCAAGTGAATATCGT
GAAAAAGACCGAGGTGCAGACAGGCGGCTTCAGCAAAGAGTCTATCCTGCCCAAGAGGAACAGCGATAAG
CTGATCGCCAGAAAGAAGGACTGGGACCCTAAGAAGTACGGCGGCTTCGACAGCCCCACCGTGGCCTATT
CTGTGCTGGTGGTGGCCAAAGTGGAAAAGGGCAAGTCCAAGAAACTGAAGAGTGTGAAAGAGCTGCTGGG
GATCACCATCATGGAAAGAAGCAGCTTCGAGAAGAATCCCATCGACTTTCTGGAAGCCAAGGGCTACAAA
GAAGTGAAAAAGGACCTGATCATCAAGCTGCCTAAGTACTCCCTGTTCGAGCTGGAAAACGGCCGGAAGA
GAATGCTGGCCTCTGCCGGCGAACTGCAGAAGGGAAACGAACTGGCCCTGCCCTCCAAATATGTGAACTT
CCTGTACCTGGCCAGCCACTATGAGAAGCTGAAGGGCTCCCCCGAGGATAATGAGCAGAAACAGCTGTTT
GTGGAACAGCACAAGCACTACCTGGACGAGATCATCGAGCAGATCAGCGAGTTCTCCAAGAGAGTGATCC
TGGCCGACGCTAATCTGGACAAAGTGCTGTCCGCCTACAACAAGCACCGGGATAAGCCCATCAGAGAGCA
GGCCGAGAATATCATCCACCTGTTTACCCTGACCAATCTGGGAGCCCCTGCCGCCTTCAAGTACTTTGAC
ACCACCATCGACCGGAAGAGGTACACCAGCACCAAAGAGGTGCTGGACGCCACCCTGATCCACCAGAGCA
TCACCGGCCTGTACGAGACACGGATCGACCTGTCTCAGCTGGGAGGCGACAAAAGGCCGGCGGCCACGAA
AAAGGCCGGCCAGGCAAAAAAGAAAAAGTAAGAATTCCTAGAGCTCGCTGATCAGCCTCGACTGTGCCTT
CTAGTTGCCAGCCATCTGTTGTTTGCCCCTCCCCCGTGCCTTCCTTGACCCTGGAAGGTGCCACTCCCAC
TGTCCTTTCCTAATAAAATGAGGAAATTGCATCGCATTGTCTGAGTAGGTGTCATTCTATTCTGGGGGGT
GGGGTGGGGCAGGACAGCAAGGGGGAGGATTGGGAAGAGAATAGCAGGCATGCTGGGGAGCGGCCGCAGG
AACCCCTAGTGATGGAGTTGGCCACTCCCTCTCTGCGCGCTCGCTCGCTCACTGAGGCCGGGCGACCAAA
GGTCGCCCGACGCCCGGGCTTTGCCCGGGCGGCCTCAGTGAGCGAGCGAGCGCGCAGCTGCCTGCAGGGG
CGCCTGATGCGGTATTTTCTCCTTACGCATCTGTGCGGTATTTCACACCGCATA
[95 nt withheld, positions 5655-5749]
T
[46 nt withheld, positions 5751-5796]
C
[141 nt withheld, positions 5798-5938]
CCTTTGACGTTGGAGTCCACGTTCTTT
[37 nt withheld, positions 5966-6002]
ACTCTATCTCGGGCTATTCTTTTGATTTATAAGGGATTTTGCCGATTTCGGTCTATTGGTTAAAAAATGA
GCTGATTTAACAAAAATTTAACGCGAATTTTAACAAAATATTAACGTTTACAATTTTATGGTGCACTCTC
AGTACAATCTGCTCTGATGCCGCATAGTTAAGCCAGCCCCGACACCCGCCAACACCCGCTGACGCGCCCT
GACGGGCTTGTCTGCTCCCGGCATCCGCTTACAGACAAGCTGTGACCGTCTCCGGGAGCTGCATGTGTCA
GAGGTTTTCACCGTCATCACCGAAACGCGCGAGACGAAAGGGCCTCGTGATACGCCTATTTTTATAGGTT
AATGTCATGATAATAATGGTTTCTTAGACGTCAGGTGGCACTTTTCGGGGAAATGTGCGCGGAACCCCTA
TTTGTTTATTTTTCTAAATACATTCAAATATGTATCCGCTCATGAGACAATAACCCTGATAAATGCTTCA
ATAATATTGAAAAAGGAAGAGTATGAGTATTCAACATTTCCGTGTCGCCCTTATTCCCTTTTTTGCGGCA
TTTTGCCTTCCTGTTTTTGCTCACCCAGAAACGCTGGTGAAAGTAAAAGATGCTGAAGATCAGTTGGGTG
CACGAGTGGGTTACATCGAACTGGATCTCAACAGCGGTAAGATCCTTGAGAGTTTTCGCCCCGAAGAACG
TTTTCCAATGATGAGCACTTTTAAAGTTCTGCTATGTGGCGCGGTATTATCCCGTATTGACGCCGGGCAA
GAGCAACTCGGTCGCCGCATACACTATTCTCAGAATGACTTGGTTGAGTACTCACCAGTCACAGAAAAGC
ATCTTACGGATGGCATGACAGTAAGAGAATTATGCAGTGCTGCCATAACCATGAGTGATAACACTGCGGC
CAACTTACTTCTGACAACGATCGGAGGACCGAAGGAGCTAACCGCTTTTTTGCACAACATGGGGGATCAT
GTAACTCGCCTTGATCGTTGGGAACCGGAGCTGAATGAAGCCATACCAAACGACGAGCGTGACACCACGA
TGCCTGTAGCAATGGCAACAACGTTGCGCAAACTATTAACTGGCGAACTACTTACTCTAGCTTCCCGGCA
ACAATTAATAGACTGGATGGAGGCGGATAAAGTTGCAGGACCACTTCTGCGCTCGGCCCTTCCGGCTGGC
TGGTTTATTGCTGATAAATCTGGAGCCGGTGAGCGTGGAAGCCGCGGTATCATTGCAGCACTGGGGCCAG
ATGGTAAGCCCTCCCGTATCGTAGTTATCTACACGACGGGGAGTCAGGCAACTATGGATGAACGAAATAG
ACAGATCGCTGAGATAGGTGCCTCACTGATTAAGCATTGGTAACTGTCAGACCAAGTTTACTCATATATA
CTTTAGATTGATTTAAAACTTCATTTTTAATTTAAAAGGATCTAGGTGAAGATCCTTTTTGATAATCTCA
TGACCAAAATCCCTTAACGTGAGTTTTCGTTCCACTGAGCGTCAGACCCCGTAGAAAAGATCAAAGGATC
TTCTTGAGATCCTTTTTTTCTGCGCGTAATCTGCTGCTTGCAAACAAAAAAACCACCGCTACCAGCGGTG
GTTTGTTTGCCGGATCAAGAGCTACCAACTCTTTTTCCGAAGGTAACTGGCTTCAGCAGAGCGCAGATAC
CAAATACTGTTCTTCTAGTGTAGCCGTAGTTAGGCCACCACTTCAAGAACTCTGTAGCACCGCCTACATA
CCTCGCTCTGCTAATCCTGTTACCAGTGGCTGCTGCCAGTGGCGATAAGTCGTGTCTTACCGGGTTGGAC
TCAAGACGATAGTTACCGGATAAGGCGCAGCGGTCGGGCTGAACGGGGGGTTCGTGCACACAGCCCAGCT
TGGAGCGAACGACCTACACCGAACTGAGATACCTACAGCGTGAGCTATGAGAAAGCGCCACGCTTCCCGA
AGGGAGAAAGGCGGACAGGTATCCGGTAAGCGGCAGGGTCGGAACAGGAGAGCGCACGAGGGAGCTTCCA
GGGGGAAACGCCTGGTATCTTTATAGTCCTGTCGGGTTTCGCCACCTCTGACTTGAGCGTCGATTTTTGT
GATGCTCGTCAGGGGGGCGGAGCCTATGGAAAAACGCCAGCAACGCGGCCTTTTTACGGTTCCTGGCCTT
TTGCTGGCCTTTTGCTCACATGTGAGGGCCTATTTCCCATGATTCCTTCATATTTGCATATACGATACAA
GGCTGTTAGAGAGATAATTGGAATTAATTTGACTGTAAACACAAAGATATTAGTACAAAATACGTGACGT
AGAAAGTAATAATTTCTTGGGTAGTTTGCAGTTTTAAAATTATGTTTTAAAATGGACTATCATATGCTTA
CCGTAACTTGAAAGTATTTCGATTTCTTGGCTTTATATATCTTGTGGAAAGGACGAAACACCGTGGAGCA
CCGAGACTCCTGAGTTT
